>Addgene plasmid #62985 | pMOS009: pLX304-QuasAr2 | depositor full sequence | sequence record 104122 | pMOS009: pLX304-QuasAr2 sequence 9342 bps
GGGTCTCTCTGGTTAGACCAGATCTGAGCCTGGGAGCTCTCTGGCTAACTAGGGAACCCACTGCTTAAGC
CTCAATAAAGCTTGCCTTGAGTGCTTCAAGTAGTGTGTGCCCGTCTGTTGTGTGACTCTGGTAACTAGAG
ATCCCTCAGACCCTTTTAGTCAGTGTGGAAAATCTCTAGCAGTGGCGCCCGAACAGGGACTTGAAAGCGA
AAGGGAAACCAGAGGAGCTCTCTCGACGCAGGACTCGGCTTGCTGAAGCGCGCACGGCAAGAGGCGAGGG
GCGGCGACTGGTGAGTACGCCAAAAATTTTGACTAGCGGAGGCTAGAAGGAGAGAGATGGGTGCGAGAGC
GTCAGTATTAAGCGGGGGAGAATTAGATCGCGATGGGAAAAAATTCGGTTAAGGCCAGGGGGAAAGAAAA
AATATAAATTAAAACATATAGTATGGGCAAGCAGGGAGCTAGAACGATTCGCAGTTAATCCTGGCCTGTT
AGAAACATCAGAAGGCTGTAGACAAATACTGGGACAGCTACAACCATCCCTTCAGACAGGATCAGAAGAA
CTTAGATCATTATATAATACAGTAGCAACCCTCTATTGTGTGCATCAAAGGATAGAGATAAAAGACACCA
AGGAAGCTTTAGACAAGATAGAGGAAGAGCAAAACAAAAGTAAGACCACCGCACAGCAAGCGGCCGCTGA
TCTTCAGACCTGGAGGAGGAGATATGAGGGACAATTGGAGAAGTGAATTATATAAATATAAAGTAGTAAA
AATTGAACCATTAGGAGTAGCACCCACCAAGGCAAAGAGAAGAGTGGTGCAGAGAGAAAAAAGAGCAGTG
GGAATAGGAGCTTTGTTCCTTGGGTTCTTGGGAGCAGCAGGAAGCACTATGGGCGCAGCGTCAATGACGC
TGACGGTACAGGCCAGACAATTATTGTCTGGTATAGTGCAGCAGCAGAACAATTTGCTGAGGGCTATTGA
GGCGCAACAGCATCTGTTGCAACTCACAGTCTGGGGCATCAAGCAGCTCCAGGCAAGAATCCTGGCTGTG
GAAAGATACCTAAAGGATCAACAGCTCCTGGGGATTTGGGGTTGCTCTGGAAAACTCATTTGCACCACTG
CTGTGCCTTGGAATGCTAGTTGGAGTAATAAATCTCTGGAACAGATTTGGAATCACACGACCTGGATGGA
GTGGGACAGAGAAATTAACAATTACACAAGCTTAATACACTCCTTAATTGAAGAATCGCAAAACCAGCAA
GAAAAGAATGAACAAGAATTATTGGAATTAGATAAATGGGCAAGTTTGTGGAATTGGTTTAACATAACAA
ATTGGCTGTGGTATATAAAATTATTCATAATGATAGTAGGAGGCTTGGTAGGTTTAAGAATAGTTTTTGC
TGTACTTTCTATAGTGAATAGAGTTAGGCAGGGATATTCACCATTATCGTTTCAGACCCACCTCCCAACC
CCGAGGGGACCCTTGCGCCTTTTCCAAGGCAGCCCTGGGTTTGCGCAGGGACGCGGCTGCTCTGGGCGTG
GTTCCGGGAAACGCAGCGGCGCCGACCCTGGGTCTCGCACATTCTTCACGTCCGTTCGCAGCGTCACCCG
GATCTTCGCCGCTACCCTTGTGGGCCCCCCGGCGACGCTTCCTGCTCCGCCCCTAAGTCGGGAAGGTTCC
TTGCGGTTCGCGGCGTGCCGGACGTGACAAACGGAAGCCGCACGTCTCACTAGTACCCTCGCAGACGGAC
AGCGCCAGGGAGCAATGGCAGCGCGCCGACCGCGATGGGCTGTGGCCAATAGCGGCTGCTCAGCAGGGCG
CGCCGAGAGCAGCGGCCGGGAAGGGGCGGTGCGGGAGGCGGGGTGTGGGGCGGTAGTGTGGGCCCTGTTC
CTGCCCGCGCGGTGTTCCGCATTCTGCAAGCCTCCGGAGCGCACGTCGGCAGTCGGCTCCCTCGTTGACC
GAATCACCGACCTCTCTCCCCAGGGGGTACCACCATGGCCAAGCCTTTGTCTCAAGAAGAATCCACCCTC
ATTGAAAGAGCAACGGCTACAATCAACAGCATCCCCATCTCTGAAGACTACAGCGTCGCCAGCGCAGCTC
TCTCTAGCGACGGCCGCATCTTCACTGGTGTCAATGTATATCATTTTACTGGGGGACCTTGTGCAGAACT
CGTGGTGCTGGGCACTGCTGCTGCTGCGGCAGCTGGCAACCTGACTTGTATCGTCGCGATCGGAAATGAG
AACAGGGGCATCTTGAGCCCCTGCGGACGGTGCCGACAGGTGCTTCTCGATCTGCATCCTGGGATCAAAG
CCATAGTGAAGGACAGTGATGGACAGCCGACGGCAGTTGGGATTCGTGAATTGCTGCCCTCTGGTTATGT
GTGGGAGGGCCTGCAGCTGCAGTAGTAAGAATTCTAGATCTTGAGACAAATGGCAGTATTCATCCACAAT
TTTAAAAGAAAAGGGGGGATTGGGGGGTACAGTGCAGGGGAAAGAATAGTAGACATAATAGCAACAGACA
TACAAACTAAAGAATTACAAAAACAAATTACAAAAATTCAAAATTTTCGGGTTTATTACAGGGACAGCAG
AGATCCACTTTGGCGCCGGCTCGAGGGGGCCCGGGGTTATTAATAGTAATCAATTACGGGGTCATTAGTT
CATAGCCCATATATGGAGTTCCGCGTTACATAACTTACGGTAAATGGCCCGCCTGGCTGACCGCCCAACG
ACCCCCGCCCATTGACGTCAATAATGACGTATGTTCCCATAGTAACGCCAATAGGGACTTTCCATTGACG
TCAATGGGTGGAGTATTTACGGTAAACTGCCCACTTGGCAGTACATCAAGTGTATCATATGCCAAGTACG
CCCCCTATTGACGTCAATGACGGTAAATGGCCCGCCTGGCATTATGCCCAGTACATGACCTTATGGGACT
TTCCTACTTGGCAGTACATCTACGTATTAGTCATCGCTATTACCATGGTGATGCGGTTTTGGCAGTACAT
CAATGGGCGTGGATAGCGGTTTGACTCACGGGGATTTCCAAGTCTCCACCCCATTGACGTCAATGGGAGT
TTGTTTTGGCACCAAAATCAACGGGACTTTCCAAAATGTCGTAACAACTCCGCCCCATTGACGCAAATGG
GCGGTAGGCGTGTACGGTGGGAGGTCTATATAAGCAGAGCTCTCTGGCTAACTGTCGGGATCAACAAGTT
TGTACAAAAAAGCAGGCTGGCGCCGGAACCAATTCAGTCGACTGGATCCACCATGGTAAGTATCGCTCTG
CAGGCTGGTTACGACCTACTGGGTGACGGCAGACCTGAAACCCTGTGGCTGGGCATCGGCACTCTGCTGA
TGCTGATTGGAACCTTCTACTTTCTGGTCCGCGGATGGGGAGTCACCGATAAGGATGCCCGGGAATATTA
CGCTGTGACTATCCTGGTGTCCGGAATCGCATCCGCCGCATATCTGTCTATGTTCTTTGGTATCGGGCTT
ACTGAGGTGTCCGTCGGGGGCGAAATGTTGGATATCTATTATGCCAGGTACGCCCAGTGGCTGTTTACCA
CCCCACTTCTGCTGCTGCACCTGGCCCTTCTCGCTAAGGTGGATCGGGTGACCATCGGCACCCTGGTGGG
TGTGGACGCCCTGATGATCGTCACTGGCCTCATCGGAGCCTTGAGCCACACGGCCATAGCCAGATACAGT
TGGTGGTTGTTCTCTACAATTTGCATGATAGTGGTGCTCTATGTTCTGGCTACATCCCTGCGATCTGCTG
CAAAGGAGCGGGGCCCCGAGGTGGCATCTACCTTTAACACCCTGACAGCTCTGGTCTTGGTGCTGTGGAC
CGCTTACCCTATCCTGTGGATCATAGGCACTGAGGGCGCTGGCGTGGTGGGCCTGGGCATCGAAACTCTG
CTGTTTATGGTGTTGGACGTGACTGCCAAGGTCGGCTTTGGCTTTATCCTGTTGAGATCCCGGGCTATTC
TGGGCGACACCGAGGCACCAGAACCCAGTGCCGGTGCCGATACGTTGATGGTGAGCAAGGGCGAGGAGTA
TAACATGGCCATCATCAAGGAGTTCATGCGCTTCAAGGTGCGCATGGAGGGCTCCGTGAACGGCCACGAG
TTCGAGATCGAGGGCGAGGGCGAGGGCCGCCCCTACGAGGGCTTTCAGACCGCTAAGCTGAAGGTGACCA
AGGGTGGCCCCCTGCCCTTCGCCTGGGACATCCTGTCCCCTCATTTCACCTACGGCTCCAAGGCCTACGT
GAAGCACCCCGCCGACATCCCCGACTACTTCAAGCTGTCCTTCCCCGAGGGCTTCAAGTGGGAGCGCGTG
ATGAACTACGAGGACGGCGGCGTGGTGACCGTGACCCAGGACTCCTCCCTGCAGGACGGCGAGTTCATCT
ACAAGGTGAAGCTGCGCGGCACCAACTTCCCCTCCGACGGCCCCGTGATGCAGAAGAAGACCATGGGCTG
GGAGGCCTCCTCCGAGCGGATGTACCCCGAGGACGGTGCCCTGAAGGGCAAGATCAAGATGAGGCTGAAG
CTGAAGGACGGCGGCCACTACACCTCCGAGGTCAAGACCACCTACAAGGCCAAGAAGCCCGTGCAGCTGC
CCGGCGCCTACATCGTCGACATCAAGTTGGACATCACCTCCCACAACGAGGACTACACCATCGTGGAACA
GTACGAACGCGCCGAGGGCCGCCACTCCACCGGCGGCATGGACGAGCTGTACAAGAGTAGAATCACAAGC
GAAGGCGAGTACATCCCCCTGGATCAAATAGACATAAATGTAGGTGGATTTTGTTATGAGAATGAATAAG
AATTCGCGGCCGCACTCGAGATATCTAGACCCAGCTTTCTTGTACAAAGTGGTTGGTAAGCCTATCCCTA
ACCCTCTCCTCGGTCTCGATTCTACGTAGTAATGAGCTAGCGCTAACCGGTGGCGCGTTAAGTCGACAAT
CAACCTCTGGATTACAAAATTTGTGAAAGATTGACTGGTATTCTTAACTATGTTGCTCCTTTTACGCTAT
GTGGATACGCTGCTTTAATGCCTTTGTATCATGCTATTGCTTCCCGTATGGCTTTCATTTTCTCCTCCTT
GTATAAATCCTGGTTGCTGTCTCTTTATGAGGAGTTGTGGCCCGTTGTCAGGCAACGTGGCGTGGTGTGC
ACTGTGTTTGCTGACGCAACCCCCACTGGTTGGGGCATTGCCACCACCTGTCAGCTCCTTTCCGGGACTT
TCGCTTTCCCCCTCCCTATTGCCACGGCGGAACTCATCGCCGCCTGCCTTGCCCGCTGCTGGACAGGGGC
TCGGCTGTTGGGCACTGACAATTCCGTGGTGTTGTCGGGGAAATCATCGTCCTTTCCTTGGCTGCTCGCC
TGTGTTGCCACCTGGATTCTGCGCGGGACGTCCTTCTGCTACGTCCCTTCGGCCCTCAATCCAGCGGACC
TTCCTTCCCGCGGCCTGCTGCCGGCTCTGCGGCCTCTTCCGCGTCTTCGCCTTCGCCCTCAGACGAGTCG
GATCTCCCTTTGGGCCGCCTCCCCGCGTCGACTTTAAGACCAATGACTTACAAGGCAGCTGTAGATCTTA
GCCACTTTTTAAAAGAAAAGGGGGGACTGGAAGGGCTAATTCACTCCCAACGAAGACAAGATCTGCTTTT
TGCTTGTACTGGGTCTCTCTGGTTAGACCAGATCTGAGCCTGGGAGCTCTCTGGCTAACTAGGGAACCCA
CTGCTTAAGCCTCAATAAAGCTTGCCTTGAGTGCTTCAAGTAGTGTGTGCCCGTCTGTTGTGTGACTCTG
GTAACTAGAGATCCCTCAGACCCTTTTAGTCAGTGTGGAAAATCTCTAGCAGTACGTATAGTAGTTCATG
TCATCTTATTATTCAGTATTTATAACTTGCAAAGAAATGAATATCAGAGAGTGAGAGGAACTTGTTTATT
GCAGCTTATAATGGTTACAAATAAAGCAATAGCATCACAAATTTCACAAATAAAGCATTTTTTTCACTGC
ATTCTAGTTGTGGTTTGTCCAAACTCATCAATGTATCTTATCATGTCTGGCTCTAGCTATCCCGCCCCTA
ACTCCGCCCATCCCGCCCCTAACTCCGCCCAGTTCCGCCCATTCTCCGCCCCATGGCTGACTAATTTTTT
TTATTTATGCAGAGGCCGAGGCCGCCTCGGCCTCTGAGCTATTCCAGAAGTAGTGAGGAGGCTTTTTTGG
AGGCCTAGGGACGTACCCAATTCGCCCTATAGTGAGTCGTATTACGCGCGCTCACTGGCCGTCGTTTTAC
AACGTCGTGACTGGGAAAACCCTGGCGTTACCCAACTTAATCGCCTTGCAGCACATCCCCCTTTCGCCAG
CTGGCGTAATAGCGAAGAGGCCCGCACCGATCGCCCTTCCCAACAGTTGCGCAGCCTGAATGGCGAATGG
G
[124 nt withheld, positions 6442-6565]
C
[91 nt withheld, positions 6567-6657]
A
[49 nt withheld, positions 6659-6707]
CCTTTGACGTTGGAGTCCACGTTCTTT
[37 nt withheld, positions 6735-6771]
ACCCTATCTCGGTCTATTCTTTTGATTTATAAGGGATTTTGCCGATTTCGGCCTATTGGTTAAAAAATGA
GCTGATTTAACAAAAATTTAACGCGAATTTTAACAAAATATTAACGCTTACAATTTAGGTGGCACTTTTC
GGGGAAATGTGCGCGGAACCCCTATTTGTTTATTTTTCTAAATACATTCAAATATGTATCCGCTCATGAG
ACAATAACCCTGATAAATGCTTCAATAATATTGAAAAAGGAAGAGTATGAGTATTCAACATTTCCGTGTC
GCCCTTATTCCCTTTTTTGCGGCATTTTGCCTTCCTGTTTTTGCTCACCCAGAAACGCTGGTGAAAGTAA
AAGATGCTGAAGATCAGTTGGGTGCACGAGTGGGTTACATCGAACTGGATCTCAACAGCGGTAAGATCCT
TGAGAGTTTTCGCCCCGAAGAACGTTTTCCAATGATGAGCACTTTTAAAGTTCTGCTATGTGGCGCGGTA
TTATCCCGTATTGACGCCGGGCAAGAGCAACTCGGTCGCCGCATACACTATTCTCAGAATGACTTGGTTG
AGTACTCACCAGTCACAGAAAAGCATCTTACGGATGGCATGACAGTAAGAGAATTATGCAGTGCTGCCAT
AACCATGAGTGATAACACTGCGGCCAACTTACTTCTGACAACGATCGGAGGACCGAAGGAGCTAACCGCT
TTTTTGCACAACATGGGGGATCATGTAACTCGCCTTGATCGTTGGGAACCGGAGCTGAATGAAGCCATAC
CAAACGACGAGCGTGACACCACGATGCCTGTAGCAATGGCAACAACGTTGCGCAAACTATTAACTGGCGA
ACTACTTACTCTAGCTTCCCGGCAACAATTAATAGACTGGATGGAGGCGGATAAAGTTGCAGGACCACTT
CTGCGCTCGGCCCTTCCGGCTGGCTGGTTTATTGCTGATAAATCTGGAGCCGGTGAGCGTGGGTCTCGCG
GTATCATTGCAGCACTGGGGCCAGATGGTAAGCCCTCCCGTATCGTAGTTATCTACACGACGGGGAGTCA
GGCAACTATGGATGAACGAAATAGACAGATCGCTGAGATAGGTGCCTCACTGATTAAGCATTGGTAACTG
TCAGACCAAGTTTACTCATATATACTTTAGATTGATTTAAAACTTCATTTTTAATTTAAAAGGATCTAGG
TGAAGATCCTTTTTGATAATCTCATGACCAAAATCCCTTAACGTGAGTTTTCGTTCCACTGAGCGTCAGA
CCCCGTAGAAAAGATCAAAGGATCTTCTTGAGATCCTTTTTTTCTGCGCGTAATCTGCTGCTTGCAAACA
AAAAAACCACCGCTACCAGCGGTGGTTTGTTTGCCGGATCAAGAGCTACCAACTCTTTTTCCGAAGGTAA
CTGGCTTCAGCAGAGCGCAGATACCAAATACTGTTCTTCTAGTGTAGCCGTAGTTAGGCCACCACTTCAA
GAACTCTGTAGCACCGCCTACATACCTCGCTCTGCTAATCCTGTTACCAGTGGCTGCTGCCAGTGGCGAT
AAGTCGTGTCTTACCGGGTTGGACTCAAGACGATAGTTACCGGATAAGGCGCAGCGGTCGGGCTGAACGG
GGGGTTCGTGCACACAGCCCAGCTTGGAGCGAACGACCTACACCGAACTGAGATACCTACAGCGTGAGCT
ATGAGAAAGCGCCACGCTTCCCGAAGGGAGAAAGGCGGACAGGTATCCGGTAAGCGGCAGGGTCGGAACA
GGAGAGCGCACGAGGGAGCTTCCAGGGGGAAACGCCTGGTATCTTTATAGTCCTGTCGGGTTTCGCCACC
TCTGACTTGAGCGTCGATTTTTGTGATGCTCGTCAGGGGGGCGGAGCCTATGGAAAAACGCCAGCAACGC
GGCCTTTTTACGGTTCCTGGCCTTTTGCTGGCCTTTTGCTCACATGTTCTTTCCTGCGTTATCCCCTGAT
TCTGTGGATAACCGTATTACCGCCTTTGAGTGAGCTGATACCGCTCGCCGCAGCCGAACGACCGAGCGCA
GCGAGTCAGTGAGCGAGGAAGCGGAAGAGCGCCCAATACGCAAACCGCCTCTCCCCGCGCGTTGGCCGAT
TCATTAATGCAGCTGGCACGACAGGTTTCCCGACTGGAAAGCGGGCAGTGAGCGCAACGCAATTAATGTG
AGTTAGCTCACTCATTAGGCACCCCAGGCTTTACACTTTATGCTTCCGGCTCGTATGTTGTGTGGAATTG
TGAGCGGATAACAATTTCACACAGGAAACAGCTATGACCATGATTACGCCAAGCGCGCAATTAACCCTCA
CTAAAGGGAACAAAAGCTGGAGCTGCAAGCTTAATGTAGTCTTATGCAATACTCTTGTAGTCTTGCAACA
TGGTAACGATGAGTTAGCAACATGCCTTACAAGGAGAGAAAAAGCACCGTGCATGCCGATTGGTGGAAGT
AAGGTGGTACGATCGTGCCTTATTAGGAAGGCAACAGACGGGTCTGACATGGATTGGACGAACCACTGAA
TTGCCGCATTGCAGAGATATTGTATTTAAGTGCCTAGCTCGATACATAAAC
Features (pLannotate 1.2.2; 32 found; start..end, strand, type, name):
      1..181     +  LTR            5' LTR (truncated): truncated 5' long terminal repeat (LTR) from HIV-1
    228..353     +  misc_feature   HIV-1 Ψ: packaging signal of human immunodeficiency virus type 1
    337..700     +  CDS            HIV-1 gag (fragment): gag protein from human immunodeficiency virus 1; gag
    846..1079    +  misc_feature   RRE: The Rev response element (RRE) of HIV-1 allows for Rev-dependent mRNA export from the nucleus to the cytoplasm.
   1456..1482    +  CDS            Rev (fragment): human immunodeficiency virus 1 (HIV-1) Rev protein; rev; enhances nuclear export of unspliced and incompletely spliced viral mRNAs
   1483..1983    +  promoter       hPGK promoter: human phosphoglycerate kinase 1 promoter
   1995..2390    +  CDS            BSD: blasticidin S deaminase; Aspergillus terreus BSD; confers resistance to blasticidin
   2450..2567    +  misc_feature   cPPT/CTS: central polypurine tract and central termination sequence of HIV-1
   2684..2987    +  enhancer       CMV enhancer: human cytomegalovirus immediate early enhancer
   2988..3191    +  promoter       CMV promoter: human cytomegalovirus (CMV) immediate early promoter
   3214..3238    +  protein_bind   attB1: mutant version of attB; recombination site for the Gateway® BP reaction BP Clonase™
   3273..4031    +  CDS            QuasAr2: achaerhodopsin-3 (Arch) derivative with improved voltage sensitivity (Hochbaum et al., 2014)
   4038..4745    +  CDS            mOrange2: mOrange2 is a basic (constitutively fluorescent) orange fluorescent protein published in 2008, derived from Discosoma sp.. It has high acid sensitivity.
   4859..4883    -  protein_bind   attB2: mutant version of attB; recombination site for the Gateway® BP reaction BP Clonase™
   4885..4926    +  CDS            V5 tag: epitope tag from simian virus 5
   4968..5556    +  misc_feature   WPRE: woodchuck hepatitis virus posttranscriptional regulatory element
   5607..5626    +  misc_feature   cPPT/CTS (fragment): central polypurine tract and central termination sequence of HIV-1
   5628..5861    +  LTR            3' LTR (ΔU3): self-inactivating 3' long terminal repeat (LTR) from HIV-1
   5939..6060    +  polyA_signal   SV40 poly(A) signal: SV40 polyadenylation signal
   6100..6235    +  rep_origin     SV40 ori: SV40 origin of replication
   6256..6274    -  promoter       T7 promoter: promoter for bacteriophage T7 RNA polymerase
   6282..6437    +  CDS            lacZα (fragment): LacZα fragment of β-galactosidase; lacZ fragment
   6442..6870    +  rep_origin     f1 ori (sequence partly withheld): f1 bacteriophage origin of replication; arrow indicates direction of (+) strand synthesis
   6923..7027    +  promoter       AmpR promoter: bla
   7028..7888    +  CDS            AmpR: β-lactamase; bla; confers resistance to ampicillin, carbenicillin, and related antibiotics
   8059..8647    +  rep_origin     ori: high-copy-number ColE1/pMB1/pBR322/pUC origin of replication
   8830..8922    +  CDS            lacI (fragment): lac repressor; lacI; The lac repressor binds to the lac operator to inhibit transcription in E. coli. This inhibition can be relieved by adding lactose or isopropyl-β-D-thiogalactopyranoside (IPTG).
   8935..8956    +  protein_bind   CAP binding site: CAP binding activates transcription in the presence of cAMP. E. coli catabolite activator protein
   8971..9001    +  promoter       lac promoter: promoter for the E. coli lac operon
   9009..9025    +  protein_bind   lac operator: The lac repressor binds to the lac operator to inhibit transcription in E. coli. This inhibition can be relieved by adding lactose or isopropyl-β-D-thiogalactopyranoside (IPTG). lac repressor encoded by lacI
   9070..9088    +  promoter       T3 promoter: promoter for bacteriophage T3 RNA polymerase
   9116..9342    +  promoter       RSV promoter: Rous sarcoma virus enhancer/promoter
