[The description below was written by a language model from this plasmid's Addgene catalogue record and pLannotate feature annotations shown in this document.]
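Description:
pMOS009: pLX304-QuasAr2 is a lentiviral transfer plasmid for mammalian expression, made by Gateway recombination of a QuasAr2-mOrange2 coding sequence into the pLX304 destination backbone. It is intended for producing lentivirus that delivers the QuasAr2 fluorescent voltage reporter. In bacteria it replicates from a high-copy ColE1/pUC-type origin and is selected with ampicillin (AmpR). An f1 origin, an SV40 origin and leftover lac/T7/T3 cloning elements are also present in the backbone.

The viral portion has a self-inactivating layout. An RSV promoter, sitting across the plasmid's numbering origin, drives a truncated HIV-1 5' LTR. This is followed by the Ψ packaging signal with a gag fragment, the RRE for Rev-dependent export of the genomic RNA, a cPPT/CTS, and a ΔU3 3' LTR with a downstream SV40 poly(A) signal.

Two expression units lie between the LTRs. A human PGK promoter drives blasticidin S deaminase, which allows blasticidin selection of transduced cells. The CMV enhancer/promoter drives the insert, which is flanked by attB1 and attB2 sites left from recombination. The insert encodes QuasAr2, an archaerhodopsin-3 derivative with improved voltage sensitivity, followed directly by mOrange2. In the feature table the orange fluorescent protein lies downstream of QuasAr2, although the catalogue lists the tag as N-terminal. A backbone V5 tag follows attB2, but the record does not show whether it is read in frame with the fusion. A WPRE downstream enhances transcript expression.

The catalogue gives a total size of 9511 bp, whereas the annotated depositor sequence is 9342 nt.
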