Addgene plasmid #62985: pMOS009: pLX304-QuasAr2
Purpose: Lentivirus production of QuasAr2 fluorescent reporter
Depositing lab: Adam Cohen. Depositing organization: Harvard University. Publication: All-optical electrophysiology in mammalian neurons using engineered microbial rhodopsins. Hochbaum DR, Zhao Y, Farhi SL, Klapoetke N, Werley CA, Kapoor V, Zou P, Kralj JM, Maclaurin D, Smedemark-Margulies N, Saulnier JL, Boulting GL, Straub C, Cho YK, Melkonian M, Wong GK, Harrison DJ, Murthy VN, Sabatini BL, Boyden ES, Campbell RE, Cohen AE. Nat Methods. 2014 Aug;11(8):825-33. doi: 10.1038/nmeth.3000. Epub 2014 Jun 22. PubMed 24952910.
Backbone
  Vector backbone: pLX304
  Backbone manufacturer: David Root
  Backbone size w/o insert (bp): 9377
  Total vector size (bp): 9511
  Vector type: Mammalian Expression, Lentiviral ; Gateway Destination vector
  Selectable markers: Blasticidin
Growth in bacteria
  Bacterial resistance: Ampicillin, 100 μg/mL
  Growth temperature: 37°C
  Growth strain: Stbl3
  Copy number: Unknown
Gene/Insert
  Gene/Insert name: QuasAr2-mOrange (alt name: Arch3.77Q)
  Insert size (bp): 1557
  Promoter: CMV
  Tag / fusion protein: mOrange2 (N terminal on backbone)
  Cloning method: Gateway Cloning
  Sequencing primers: 5′ CMV-F; 3′ WPRE-R
Terms and licenses: Academic/Nonprofit Terms; Industry Terms: Not Available to Industry
How to cite: pMOS009: pLX304-QuasAr2 was a gift from Adam Cohen (Addgene plasmid # 62985 ; http://n2t.net/addgene:62985 ; RRID:Addgene_62985)
