>Addgene plasmid #62985 | pMOS009: pLX304-QuasAr2 | addgene partial sequence | sequence record 106890 | CMV-F 5'-CGCAAATGGGCGGTAGGCGTG-3'
ACTGTCGGGATCAACAAGTTTGTACAAAAAAGCAGGCTGGCGCCGGAACCAATTCAGTCGACTGGATCCA
CCATGGTAAGTATCGCTCTGCAGGCTGGTTACGACCTACTGGGTGACGGCAGACCTGAAACCCTGTGGCT
GGGCATCGGCACTCTGCTGATGCTGATTGGAACCTTCTACTTTCTGGTCCGCGGATGGGGAGTCACCGAT
AAGGATGCCCGGGAATATTACGCTGTGACTATCCTGGTGTCCGGAATCGCATCCGCCGCATATCTGTCTA
TGTTCTTTGGTATCGGGCTTACTGAGGTGTCCGTCGGGGGCGAAATGTTGGATATCTATTATGCCAGGTA
CGCCCAGTGGCTGTTTACCACCCCACTTCTGCTGCTGCACCTGGCCCTTCTCGCTAAGGTGGATCGGGTG
ACCATCGGCACCCTGGTGGGTGTGGACGCCCTGATGATCGTCACTGGCCTCATCGGAGCCTTGAGCCACA
CGGCCATAGCCAGATACAGTTGGTGGTTGTTCTCTACAATTTGCATGATAGTGGTGCTCTATGTTCTGGC
TACATCCCTGCGATCTGCTGCAAAGGAGCGGGGCCCCGAGGTGGCATCTACCTTTAACACCCTGACAGCT
CTGGTCTTGGTGCTGTGGACCGCTTACCCTATCCTGTGGATCATAGGCACTGA
