>Addgene plasmid #62985 | pMOS009: pLX304-QuasAr2 | addgene partial sequence | sequence record 107144 | WPRE-R 5'-CATAGCGTAAAAGGAGCAACA-3'
ATTTTGTAATCCAGAGGTTGATTGTCGACTTAACGCGCCACCGGTTAGCGCTAGCTCATTACTACGTAGA
ATCGAGACCGAGGAGAGGGTTAGGGATAGGCTTACCAACCACTTTGTACAAGAAAGCTGGGTCTAGATAT
CTCGAGTGCGGCCGCGAATTCTTATTCATTCTCATAACAAAATCCACCTACATTTATGTCTATTTGATCC
AGGGGGATGTACTCGCCTTCGCTTGTGATTCTACTCTTGTACAGCTCGTCCATGCCGCCGGTGGAGTGGC
GGCCCTCGGCGCGTTCGTACTGTTCCACGATGGTGTAGTCCTCGTTGTGGGAGGTGATGTCCAACTTGAT
GTCGACGATGTAGGCGCCGGGCAGCTGCACGGGCTTCTTGGCCTTGTAGGTGGTCTTGACCTCGGAGGTG
TAGTGGCCGCCGTCCTTCAGCTTCAGCCTCATCTTGATCTTGCCCTTCAGGGCACCGTCCTCGGGGTACA
TCCGCTCGGAGGAGGCCTCCCAGCCCATGGTCTTCTTCTGCATCACGGGGCCGTCGGAGGGGAAGTTGGT
GCCGCGCAGCTTCACCTTGTAGATGAACTCGCCGTCCTGCAGGGAGGAGTCCTGGGTCACGGTCACCACG
CCGCCGTCCTCGTAGTTCATCACGCGCTCCCACTTGAAGCCCTCGGGGAAGGACAGC
